Addgene plasmid #99020: pGEX6P-1-SF2
Purpose: Bacterial expression of SF2
Depositing lab: Honglin Chen. Depositing organization: University of Hong Kong. Publication: An NS-segment exonic splicing enhancer regulates influenza A virus replication in mammalian cells. Huang X, Zheng M, Wang P, Mok BW, Liu S, Lau SY, Chen P, Liu YC, Liu H, Chen Y, Song W, Yuen KY, Chen H. Nat Commun. 2017 Mar 21;8:14751. doi: 10.1038/ncomms14751. PubMed 28323816.
Backbone
  Vector backbone: pGEX6P-1
  Backbone manufacturer: Amersham
  Vector type: Bacterial Expression
Growth in bacteria
  Bacterial resistance: Ampicillin, 100 μg/mL
  Growth temperature: 37°C
  Growth strain: DH5alpha
  Copy number: Low Copy
Gene/Insert
  Gene/Insert name: SF2 (alt names: ASF; SRSF1)
  Species: H. sapiens (human)
  Insert size (bp): 744
  Entrez Gene: SRSF1 (a.k.a. ASF, NEDFBA, SF2, SF2p33, SFRS1, SRp30a)
  Tag / fusion protein: GST (N terminal on backbone)
  Cloning method: Ligation Independent Cloning
Terms and licenses: Academic/Nonprofit Terms; Industry Terms: Not Available to Industry
How to cite: pGEX6P-1-SF2 was a gift from Honglin Chen (Addgene plasmid # 99020 ; http://n2t.net/addgene:99020 ; RRID:Addgene_99020)
