[The description below was written by a language model from this plasmid's Addgene catalogue record, the feature table of its GenBank file and pLannotate feature annotations shown in this document.]
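Description:
pGEX6P-1-SF2 is a 5,710 bp bacterial expression plasmid built on the pGEX6P-1 backbone for producing human splicing factor SF2 (also called ASF or SRSF1) in E. coli as a glutathione S-transferase fusion. It replicates from a ColE1/pMB1-type origin and is selected with ampicillin through the bla (AmpR) gene and its own promoter. The catalogue lists the plasmid as low copy, whereas the generic annotation of the origin describes a high-copy family; only short fragments of rop and bom are detected, so the record does not settle this point.

The expression cassette is driven by the tac promoter, a strong trp/lac hybrid, followed by a lac operator. The plasmid also carries lacI under the lacIq promoter, so it supplies abundant lac repressor to keep the cassette off until it is induced with IPTG. Transcription reads through the Schistosoma japonicum GST coding sequence, then a human rhinovirus 3C/PreScission protease recognition site, and then the SRSF1 open reading frame of about 740 bp, which was inserted by ligation-independent cloning. The N-terminal GST tag allows affinity capture on glutathione resin, and the protease site allows the tag to be removed to release SF2. Backbone remnants include a lac promoter/operator with a lacZα fragment downstream of lacI, along with standard pGEX and M13 sequencing primer sites.

The stated purpose is bacterial expression of SF2. The associated publication concerns an exonic splicing enhancer in the influenza A virus NS segment, which suggests the recombinant protein was used to study the interaction of SF2 with viral RNA, although the record does not describe specific assays.
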