LOCUS       Exported 5710 bp ds-DNA circular SYN 12-MAY-2021
DEFINITION  Bacterial expression of SF2.
ACCESSION   .
VERSION     .
KEYWORDS    pGEX6P-1-SF2
SOURCE      synthetic DNA construct
  ORGANISM  synthetic DNA construct
REFERENCE   1 (bases 1 to 5710)
  AUTHORS   Huang X, Zheng M, Wang P, Mok BW, Liu S, Lau SY, Chen P, Liu YC, Liu
            H, Chen Y, Song W, Yuen KY, Chen H
  TITLE     An NS-segment exonic splicing enhancer regulates influenza A virus
            replication in mammalian cells.
  JOURNAL   Nat Commun. 2017 Mar 21;8:14751. doi: 10.1038/ncomms14751.
  PUBMED    28323816
REFERENCE   2 (bases 1 to 5710)
  AUTHORS   .
  TITLE     Direct Submission
  JOURNAL   Exported May 12, 2021 from SnapGene Server 1.1.58
            http://www.snapgene.com
FEATURES             Location/Qualifiers
     source          1..5710
                     /organism="synthetic DNA construct"
                     /mol_type="other DNA"
     promoter        183..211
                     /label=tac promoter
                     /note="strong E. coli promoter; hybrid between the trp and
                     lac UV5 promoters"
     protein_bind    219..235
                     /label=lac operator
                     /bound_moiety="lac repressor encoded by lacI"
                     /note="The lac repressor binds to the lac operator to
                     inhibit transcription in E. coli. This inhibition can be
                     relieved by adding lactose or
                     isopropyl-beta-D-thiogalactopyranoside (IPTG)."
     CDS             258..911
                     /codon_start=1
                     /product="glutathione S-transferase from Schistosoma
                     japonicum"
                     /label=GST
                     /translation="MSPILGYWKIKGLVQPTRLLLEYLEEKYEEHLYERDEGDKWRNKK
                     FELGLEFPNLPYYIDGDVKLTQSMAIIRYIADKHNMLGGCPKERAEISMLEGAVLDIRY
                     GVSRIAYSKDFETLKVDFLSKLPEMLKMFEDRLCHKTYLNGDHVTHPDFMLYDALDVVL
                     YMDPMCLDAFPKLVCFKKRIEAIPQIDKYLKSSKYIAWPLQGWQATFGGGDHPPK"
     primer_bind     869..891
                     /label=pGEX 5'
                     /note="pGEX vectors, Glutathione-S-transferase, forward
                     primer"
     CDS             918..941
                     /codon_start=1
                     /product="recognition and cleavage site for human
                     rhinovirus 3C and PreScission proteases"
                     /label=HRV 3C site
                     /translation="LEVLFQGP"
     primer_bind     complement(1760..1782)
                     /label=pGEX 3'
                     /note="pGEX vectors, reverse primer"
     primer_bind     complement(1927..1945)
                     /label=pBRforEco
                     /note="pBR322 vectors, upsteam of EcoRI site, forward
                     primer"
     promoter        2013..2117
                     /gene="bla"
                     /label=AmpR promoter
     CDS             2118..2978
                     /codon_start=1
                     /gene="bla"
                     /product="beta-lactamase"
                     /label=AmpR
                     /note="confers resistance to ampicillin, carbenicillin, and
                     related antibiotics"
                     /translation="MSIQHFRVALIPFFAAFCLPVFAHPETLVKVKDAEDQLGARVGYI
                     ELDLNSGKILESFRPEERFPMMSTFKVLLCGAVLSRVDAGQEQLGRRIHYSQNDLVEYS
                     PVTEKHLTDGMTVRELCSAAITMSDNTAANLLLTTIGGPKELTAFLHNMGDHVTRLDRW
                     EPELNEAIPNDERDTTMPAAMATTLRKLLTGELLTLASRQQLIDWMEADKVAGPLLRSA
                     LPAGWFIADKSGAGERGSRGIIAALGPDGKPSRIVVIYTTGSQATMDERNRQIAEIGAS
                     LIKHW"
     primer_bind     complement(2336..2355)
                     /label=Amp-R
                     /note="Ampicillin resistance gene, reverse primer"
     rep_origin      3149..3737
                     /direction=RIGHT
                     /label=ori
                     /note="high-copy-number ColE1/pMB1/pBR322/pUC origin of
                     replication"
     primer_bind     3638..3657
                     /label=pBR322ori-F
                     /note="pBR322 origin, forward primer"
     primer_bind     3891..3908
                     /label=L4440
                     /note="L4440 vector, forward primer"
     promoter        3981..4058
                     /gene="lacI (mutant)"
                     /label=lacIq promoter
                     /note="In the lacIq allele, a single base change in the
                     promoter boosts expression of the lacI gene about 10-fold."
     CDS             4059..5141
                     /codon_start=1
                     /gene="lacI"
                     /product="lac repressor"
                     /label=lacI
                     /note="The lac repressor binds to the lac operator to
                     inhibit transcription in E. coli. This inhibition can be
                     relieved by adding lactose or
                     isopropyl-beta-D-thiogalactopyranoside (IPTG)."
                     /translation="MKPVTLYDVAEYAGVSYQTVSRVVNQASHVSAKTREKVEAAMAEL
                     NYIPNRVAQQLAGKQSLLIGVATSSLALHAPSQIVAAIKSRADQLGASVVVSMVERSGV
                     EACKAAVHNLLAQRVSGLIINYPLDDQDAIAVEAACTNVPALFLDVSDQTPINSIIFSH
                     EDGTRLGVEHLVALGHQQIALLAGPLSSVSARLRLAGWHKYLTRNQIQPIAEREGDWSA
                     MSGFQQTMQMLNEGIVPTAMLVANDQMALGAMRAITESGLRVGADISVVGYDDTEDSSC
                     YIPPSTTIKQDFRLLGQTSVDRLLQLSQGQAVKGNQLLPVSLVKRKTTLAPNTQTASPR
                     ALADSLMQLARQVSRLESGQ"
     primer_bind     complement(4078..4097)
                     /label=LacI-R
                     /note="LacI, reverse primer"
     protein_bind    5154..5175
                     /label=CAP binding site
                     /bound_moiety="E. coli catabolite activator protein"
                     /note="CAP binding activates transcription in the presence
                     of cAMP."
     promoter        5190..5220
                     /label=lac promoter
                     /note="promoter for the E. coli lac operon"
     protein_bind    5228..5244
                     /label=lac operator
                     /bound_moiety="lac repressor encoded by lacI"
                     /note="The lac repressor binds to the lac operator to
                     inhibit transcription in E. coli. This inhibition can be
                     relieved by adding lactose or
                     isopropyl-beta-D-thiogalactopyranoside (IPTG)."
     primer_bind     5252..5268
                     /label=M13 rev
                     /note="common sequencing primer, one of multiple similar
                     variants"
     primer_bind     5252..5268
                     /label=M13 Reverse
                     /note="In lacZ gene. Also called M13-rev"
     CDS             5264..81
                     /codon_start=1
                     /gene="lacZ fragment"
                     /product="LacZ-alpha fragment of beta-galactosidase"
                     /label=lacZ-alpha
                     /translation="MTMITDSLAVVLQRRDWENPGVTQLNRLAAHPPFASWRNSEEART
                     DRPSQQLRSLNGEWRFAWFPAPEAVPESWLECDLPEADTVVVPSNWQMHGYDAPIYTNV
                     TYPITVNPPFVPTENPTGCYSLTFNVDESWLQEGQTRIIFDGVGITLSTARCTNASGVR
                     QPSEAVVWLCRS"
     primer_bind     complement(5284..5301)
                     /label=M13 Forward
                     /note="In lacZ gene. Also called M13-F20 or M13 (-21)
                     Forward"
     primer_bind     complement(5284..5300)
                     /label=M13 fwd
                     /note="common sequencing primer, one of multiple similar
                     variants"
     primer_bind     complement(5293..5315)
                     /label=M13/pUC Forward
                     /note="In lacZ gene"
ORIGIN
        1 acgttatcga ctgcacggtg caccaatgct tctggcgtca ggcagccatc ggaagctgtg
       61 gtatggctgt gcaggtcgta aatcactgca taattcgtgt cgctcaaggc gcactcccgt
      121 tctggataat gttttttgcg ccgacatcat aacggttctg gcaaatattc tgaaatgagc
      181 tgttgacaat taatcatcgg ctcgtataat gtgtggaatt gtgagcggat aacaatttca
      241 cacaggaaac agtattcatg tcccctatac taggttattg gaaaattaag ggccttgtgc
      301 aacccactcg acttcttttg gaatatcttg aagaaaaata tgaagagcat ttgtatgagc
      361 gcgatgaagg tgataaatgg cgaaacaaaa agtttgaatt gggtttggag tttcccaatc
      421 ttccttatta tattgatggt gatgttaaat taacacagtc tatggccatc atacgttata
      481 tagctgacaa gcacaacatg ttgggtggtt gtccaaaaga gcgtgcagag atttcaatgc
      541 ttgaaggagc ggttttggat attagatacg gtgtttcgag aattgcatat agtaaagact
      601 ttgaaactct caaagttgat tttcttagca agctacctga aatgctgaaa atgttcgaag
      661 atcgtttatg tcataaaaca tatttaaatg gtgatcatgt aacccatcct gacttcatgt
      721 tgtatgacgc tcttgatgtt gttttataca tggacccaat gtgcctggat gcgttcccaa
      781 aattagtttg ttttaaaaaa cgtattgaag ctatcccaca aattgataag tacttgaaat
      841 ccagcaagta tatagcatgg cctttgcagg gctggcaagc cacgtttggt ggtggcgacc
      901 atcctccaaa atcggatctg gaagttctgt tccaggggcc cctgggatcc tcgggaggtg
      961 gtgtgattcg tggccccgca gggaacaacg attgccgcat ctacgtgggt aacttacctc
     1021 cagacatccg aaccaaggac attgaggacg tgttctacaa atacggcgct atccgcgaca
     1081 tcgacctcaa gaatcgccgc gggggaccgc ccttcgcctt cgttgagttc gaggacccgc
     1141 gagacgcgga agacgcggtg tatggtcgcg acggctatga ttacgatggg taccgtctgc
     1201 gggtggagtt tcctcgaagc ggccgtggaa caggccgagg cggcggcggg ggtggaggtg
     1261 gcggagctcc ccgaggtcgc tatggccccc catccaggcg gtctgaaaac agagtggttg
     1321 tctctggact gcctccaagt ggaagttggc aggatttaaa ggatcacatg cgtgaagcag
     1381 gtgatgtatg ttatgctgat gtttaccgag atggcactgg tgtcgtggag tttgtacgga
     1441 aagaagatat gacctatgca gttcgaaaac tggataacac taagtttaga tctcatgagg
     1501 gagaaactgc ctacatccgg gttaaagttg atgggcccag aagtccaagt tatggaagat
     1561 ctcgatctcg aagccgtagt cgtagcagaa gccgtagcag aagcaacagc aggagtcgca
     1621 gttactcccc aaggagaagc agaggatcac cacgctattc tccccgtcat agcagatctc
     1681 gctctcgtac ataactcgag cggccgcatc gtgactgact gacgatctgc ctcgcgcgtt
     1741 tcggtgatga cggtgaaaac ctctgacaca tgcagctccc ggagacggtc acagcttgtc
     1801 tgtaagcgga tgccgggagc agacaagccc gtcagggcgc gtcagcgggt gttggcgggt
     1861 gtcggggcgc agccatgacc cagtcacgta gcgatagcgg agtgtataat tcttgaagac
     1921 gaaagggcct cgtgatacgc ctatttttat aggttaatgt catgataata atggtttctt
     1981 agacgtcagg tggcactttt cggggaaatg tgcgcggaac ccctatttgt ttatttttct
     2041 aaatacattc aaatatgtat ccgctcatga gacaataacc ctgataaatg cttcaataat
     2101 attgaaaaag gaagagtatg agtattcaac atttccgtgt cgcccttatt cccttttttg
     2161 cggcattttg ccttcctgtt tttgctcacc cagaaacgct ggtgaaagta aaagatgctg
     2221 aagatcagtt gggtgcacga gtgggttaca tcgaactgga tctcaacagc ggtaagatcc
     2281 ttgagagttt tcgccccgaa gaacgttttc caatgatgag cacttttaaa gttctgctat
     2341 gtggcgcggt attatcccgt gttgacgccg ggcaagagca actcggtcgc cgcatacact
     2401 attctcagaa tgacttggtt gagtactcac cagtcacaga aaagcatctt acggatggca
     2461 tgacagtaag agaattatgc agtgctgcca taaccatgag tgataacact gcggccaact
     2521 tacttctgac aacgatcgga ggaccgaagg agctaaccgc ttttttgcac aacatggggg
     2581 atcatgtaac tcgccttgat cgttgggaac cggagctgaa tgaagccata ccaaacgacg
     2641 agcgtgacac cacgatgcct gcagcaatgg caacaacgtt gcgcaaacta ttaactggcg
     2701 aactacttac tctagcttcc cggcaacaat taatagactg gatggaggcg gataaagttg
     2761 caggaccact tctgcgctcg gcccttccgg ctggctggtt tattgctgat aaatctggag
     2821 ccggtgagcg tgggtctcgc ggtatcattg cagcactggg gccagatggt aagccctccc
     2881 gtatcgtagt tatctacacg acggggagtc aggcaactat ggatgaacga aatagacaga
     2941 tcgctgagat aggtgcctca ctgattaagc attggtaact gtcagaccaa gtttactcat
     3001 atatacttta gattgattta aaacttcatt tttaatttaa aaggatctag gtgaagatcc
     3061 tttttgataa tctcatgacc aaaatccctt aacgtgagtt ttcgttccac tgagcgtcag
     3121 accccgtaga aaagatcaaa ggatcttctt gagatccttt ttttctgcgc gtaatctgct
     3181 gcttgcaaac aaaaaaacca ccgctaccag cggtggtttg tttgccggat caagagctac
     3241 caactctttt tccgaaggta actggcttca gcagagcgca gataccaaat actgtccttc
     3301 tagtgtagcc gtagttaggc caccacttca agaactctgt agcaccgcct acatacctcg
     3361 ctctgctaat cctgttacca gtggctgctg ccagtggcga taagtcgtgt cttaccgggt
     3421 tggactcaag acgatagtta ccggataagg cgcagcggtc gggctgaacg gggggttcgt
     3481 gcacacagcc cagcttggag cgaacgacct acaccgaact gagataccta cagcgtgagc
     3541 tatgagaaag cgccacgctt cccgaaggga gaaaggcgga caggtatccg gtaagcggca
     3601 gggtcggaac aggagagcgc acgagggagc ttccaggggg aaacgcctgg tatctttata
     3661 gtcctgtcgg gtttcgccac ctctgacttg agcgtcgatt tttgtgatgc tcgtcagggg
     3721 ggcggagcct atggaaaaac gccagcaacg cggccttttt acggttcctg gccttttgct
     3781 ggccttttgc tcacatgttc tttcctgcgt tatcccctga ttctgtggat aaccgtatta
     3841 ccgcctttga gtgagctgat accgctcgcc gcagccgaac gaccgagcgc agcgagtcag
     3901 tgagcgagga agcggaagag cgcctgatgc ggtattttct ccttacgcat ctgtgcggta
     3961 tttcacaccg cataaattcc gacaccatcg aatggtgcaa aacctttcgc ggtatggcat
     4021 gatagcgccc ggaagagagt caattcaggg tggtgaatgt gaaaccagta acgttatacg
     4081 atgtcgcaga gtatgccggt gtctcttatc agaccgtttc ccgcgtggtg aaccaggcca
     4141 gccacgtttc tgcgaaaacg cgggaaaaag tggaagcggc gatggcggag ctgaattaca
     4201 ttcccaaccg cgtggcacaa caactggcgg gcaaacagtc gttgctgatt ggcgttgcca
     4261 cctccagtct ggccctgcac gcgccgtcgc aaattgtcgc ggcgattaaa tctcgcgccg
     4321 atcaactggg tgccagcgtg gtggtgtcga tggtagaacg aagcggcgtc gaagcctgta
     4381 aagcggcggt gcacaatctt ctcgcgcaac gcgtcagtgg gctgatcatt aactatccgc
     4441 tggatgacca ggatgccatt gctgtggaag ctgcctgcac taatgttccg gcgttatttc
     4501 ttgatgtctc tgaccagaca cccatcaaca gtattatttt ctcccatgaa gacggtacgc
     4561 gactgggcgt ggagcatctg gtcgcattgg gtcaccagca aatcgcgctg ttagcgggcc
     4621 cattaagttc tgtctcggcg cgtctgcgtc tggctggctg gcataaatat ctcactcgca
     4681 atcaaattca gccgatagcg gaacgggaag gcgactggag tgccatgtcc ggttttcaac
     4741 aaaccatgca aatgctgaat gagggcatcg ttcccactgc gatgctggtt gccaacgatc
     4801 agatggcgct gggcgcaatg cgcgccatta ccgagtccgg gctgcgcgtt ggtgcggata
     4861 tctcggtagt gggatacgac gataccgaag acagctcatg ttatatcccg ccgtcaacca
     4921 ccatcaaaca ggattttcgc ctgctggggc aaaccagcgt ggaccgcttg ctgcaactct
     4981 ctcagggcca ggcggtgaag ggcaatcagc tgttgcccgt ctcactggtg aaaagaaaaa
     5041 ccaccctggc gcccaatacg caaaccgcct ctccccgcgc gttggccgat tcattaatgc
     5101 agctggcacg acaggtttcc cgactggaaa gcgggcagtg agcgcaacgc aattaatgtg
     5161 agttagctca ctcattaggc accccaggct ttacacttta tgcttccggc tcgtatgttg
     5221 tgtggaattg tgagcggata acaatttcac acaggaaaca gctatgacca tgattacgga
     5281 ttcactggcc gtcgttttac aacgtcgtga ctgggaaaac cctggcgtta cccaacttaa
     5341 tcgccttgca gcacatcccc ctttcgccag ctggcgtaat agcgaagagg cccgcaccga
     5401 tcgcccttcc caacagttgc gcagcctgaa tggcgaatgg cgctttgcct ggtttccggc
     5461 accagaagcg gtgccggaaa gctggctgga gtgcgatctt cctgaggccg atactgtcgt
     5521 cgtcccctca aactggcaga tgcacggtta cgatgcgccc atctacacca acgtaaccta
     5581 tcccattacg gtcaatccgc cgtttgttcc cacggagaat ccgacgggtt gttactcgct
     5641 cacatttaat gttgatgaaa gctggctaca ggaaggccag acgcgaatta tttttgatgg
     5701 cgttggaatt
//
