Features (pLannotate 1.2.2; 17 found; start..end, strand, type, name):
    183..211     +  promoter       tac promoter: strong E. coli promoter; hybrid between the trp and lac UV5 promoters
    219..235     +  protein_bind   lac operator: The lac repressor binds to the lac operator to inhibit transcription in E. coli. This inhibition can be relieved by adding lactose or isopropyl-β-D-thiogalactopyranoside (IPTG). lac repressor encoded by lacI
    258..911     +  CDS            GST26_SCHJA: Experimental evidence at protein level: Swiss-Prot protein existence level 1. GST isoenzymes appear to play a central role in the parasite detoxification system. Other functions are also suspected including a role in increasing the solubility of haematin in the parasite gut. From Schistosoma japonicum (Blood fluke).
    951..1691    +  CDS            SRSF1: SRSF1_HUMAN - Also known as ASF, SF2, SF2P33, SFRS1. Experimental evidence at protein level: Swiss-Prot protein existence level 1. Plays a role in preventing exon skipping, ensuring the accuracy of splicing and regulating alternative splicing. Interacts with other spliceosomal components, via the RS domains, to form a bridge between the 5'- and 3'-splice site binding components, U1 snRNP and U2AF. Can stimulate binding of U1 snRNP to a 5'-splice site- containing pre-mRNA. Binds to purine-rich RNA sequences, either the octamer, 5'-RGAAGAAC-3' (r=A or G) or the decamers, AGGACAGAGC/AGGACGAAGC. B
   1727..1766    +  CDS            rop (fragment): Rop protein, which maintains plasmids at low copy number; rop
   1868..1908    +  misc_feature   bom (fragment): basis of mobility region from pBR322
   2013..2117    +  promoter       AmpR promoter: bla
   2118..2978    +  CDS            AmpR: β-lactamase; bla; confers resistance to ampicillin, carbenicillin, and related antibiotics
   3149..3737    +  rep_origin     ori: high-copy-number ColE1/pMB1/pBR322/pUC origin of replication
   3923..3974    -  misc_feature   bom (fragment): basis of mobility region from pBR322
   3981..4058    +  promoter       lacI promoter: lacI
   4059..5141    +  CDS            lacI: lac repressor; lacI; The lac repressor binds to the lac operator to inhibit transcription in E. coli. This inhibition can be relieved by adding lactose or isopropyl-β-D-thiogalactopyranoside (IPTG).
   5154..5175    +  protein_bind   CAP binding site: CAP binding activates transcription in the presence of cAMP. E. coli catabolite activator protein
   5190..5220    +  promoter       lac promoter: promoter for the E. coli lac operon
   5228..5244    +  protein_bind   lac operator: The lac repressor binds to the lac operator to inhibit transcription in E. coli. This inhibition can be relieved by adding lactose or isopropyl-β-D-thiogalactopyranoside (IPTG). lac repressor encoded by lacI
   5264..5437    +  CDS            lacZα: LacZα fragment of β-galactosidase; lacZ fragment
   5701..107     -  CDS            yciV (fragment) (across the origin): RNAAM_ECOLI - Also known as trpH From Escherichia coli (strain K12).
>Addgene plasmid #99020 | pGEX6P-1-SF2 | addgene full sequence | sequence record 189433 | Addgene NGS Result
AGCTTATCGACTGCACGGTGCACCAATGCTTCTGGCGTCAGGCAGCCATCGGAAGCTGTGGTATGGCTGT
GCAGGTCGTAAATCACTGCATAATTCGTGTCGCTCAAGGCGCACTCCCGTTCTGGATAATGTTTTTTGCG
CCGACATCATAACGGTTCTGGCAAATATTCTGAAATGAGCTGTTGACAATTAATCATCGGCTCGTATAAT
GTGTGGAATTGTGAGCGGATAACAATTTCACACAGGAAACAGTATTCATGTCCCCTATACTAGGTTATTG
GAAAATTAAGGGCCTTGTGCAACCCACTCGACTTCTTTTGGAATATCTTGAAGAAAAATATGAAGAGCAT
TTGTATGAGCGCGATGAAGGTGATAAATGGCGAAACAAAAAGTTTGAATTGGGTTTGGAGTTTCCCAATC
TTCCTTATTATATTGATGGTGATGTTAAATTAACACAGTCTATGGCCATCATACGTTATATAGCTGACAA
GCACAACATGTTGGGTGGTTGTCCAAAAGAGCGTGCAGAGATTTCAATGCTTGAAGGAGCGGTTTTGGAT
ATTAGATACGGTGTTTCGAGAATTGCATATAGTAAAGACTTTGAAACTCTCAAAGTTGATTTTCTTAGCA
AGCTACCTGAAATGCTGAAAATGTTCGAAGATCGTTTATGTCATAAAACATATTTAAATGGTGATCATGT
AACCCATCCTGACTTCATGTTGTATGACGCTCTTGATGTTGTTTTATACATGGACCCAATGTGCCTGGAT
GCGTTCCCAAAATTAGTTTGTTTTAAAAAACGTATTGAAGCTATCCCACAAATTGATAAGTACTTGAAAT
CCAGCAAGTATATAGCATGGCCTTTGCAGGGCTGGCAAGCCACGTTTGGTGGTGGCGACCATCCTCCAAA
ATCGGATCTGGAAGTTCTGTTCCAGGGGCCCCTGGGATCCTCGGGAGGTGGTGTGATTCGTGGCCCCGCA
GGGAACAACGATTGCCGCATCTACGTGGGTAACTTACCTCCAGACATCCGAACCAAGGACATTGAGGACG
TGTTCTACAAATACGGCGCTATCCGCGACATCGACCTCAAGAATCGCCGCGGGGGACCGCCCTTCGCCTT
CGTTGAGTTCGAGGACCCGCGAGACGCGGAAGACGCGGTGTATGGTCGCGACGGCTATGATTACGATGGG
TACCGTCTGCGGGTGGAGTTTCCTCGAAGCGGCCGTGGAACAGGCCGAGGCGGCGGCGGGGGTGGAGGTG
GCGGAGCTCCCCGAGGTCGCTATGGCCCCCCATCCAGGCGGTCTGAAAACAGAGTGGTTGTCTCTGGACT
GCCTCCAAGTGGAAGTTGGCAGGATTTAAAGGATCACATGCGTGAAGCAGGTGATGTATGTTATGCTGAT
GTTTACCGAGATGGCACTGGTGTCGTGGAGTTTGTACGGAAAGAAGATATGACCTATGCAGTTCGAAAAC
TGGATAACACTAAGTTTAGATCTCATGAGGGAGAAACTGCCTACATCCGGGTTAAAGTTGATGGGCCCAG
AAGTCCAAGTTATGGAAGATCTCGATCTCGAAGCCGTAGTCGTAGCAGAAGCCGTAGCAGAAGCAACAGC
AGGAGTCGCAGTTACTCCCCAAGGAGAAGCAGAGGATCACCACGCTATTCTCCCCGTCATAGCAGATCTC
GCTCTCGTACATAACTCGAGCGGCCGCATCGTGACTGACTGACGATCTGCCTCGCGCGTTTCGGTGATGA
CGGTGAAAACCTCTGACACATGCAGCTCCCGGAGACGGTCACAGCTTGTCTGTAAGCGGATGCCGGGAGC
AGACAAGCCCGTCAGGGCGCGTCAGCGGGTGTTGGCGGGTGTCGGGGCGCAGCCATGACCCAGTCACGTA
GCGATAGCGGAGTGTATAATTCTTGAAGACGAAAGGGCCTCGTGATACGCCTATTTTTATAGGTTAATGT
CATGATAATAATGGTTTCTTAGACGTCAGGTGGCACTTTTCGGGGAAATGTGCGCGGAACCCCTATTTGT
TTATTTTTCTAAATACATTCAAATATGTATCCGCTCATGAGACAATAACCCTGATAAATGCTTCAATAAT
ATTGAAAAAGGAAGAGTATGAGTATTCAACATTTCCGTGTCGCCCTTATTCCCTTTTTTGCGGCATTTTG
CCTTCCTGTTTTTGCTCACCCAGAAACGCTGGTGAAAGTAAAAGATGCTGAAGATCAGTTGGGTGCACGA
GTGGGTTACATCGAACTGGATCTCAACAGCGGTAAGATCCTTGAGAGTTTTCGCCCCGAAGAACGTTTTC
CAATGATGAGCACTTTTAAAGTTCTGCTATGTGGCGCGGTATTATCCCGTGTTGACGCCGGGCAAGAGCA
ACTCGGTCGCCGCATACACTATTCTCAGAATGACTTGGTTGAGTACTCACCAGTCACAGAAAAGCATCTT
ACGGATGGCATGACAGTAAGAGAATTATGCAGTGCTGCCATAACCATGAGTGATAACACTGCGGCCAACT
TACTTCTGACAACGATCGGAGGACCGAAGGAGCTAACCGCTTTTTTGCACAACATGGGGGATCATGTAAC
TCGCCTTGATCGTTGGGAACCGGAGCTGAATGAAGCCATACCAAACGACGAGCGTGACACCACGATGCCT
GCAGCAATGGCAACAACGTTGCGCAAACTATTAACTGGCGAACTACTTACTCTAGCTTCCCGGCAACAAT
TAATAGACTGGATGGAGGCGGATAAAGTTGCAGGACCACTTCTGCGCTCGGCCCTTCCGGCTGGCTGGTT
TATTGCTGATAAATCTGGAGCCGGTGAGCGTGGGTCTCGCGGTATCATTGCAGCACTGGGGCCAGATGGT
AAGCCCTCCCGTATCGTAGTTATCTACACGACGGGGAGTCAGGCAACTATGGATGAACGAAATAGACAGA
TCGCTGAGATAGGTGCCTCACTGATTAAGCATTGGTAACTGTCAGACCAAGTTTACTCATATATACTTTA
GATTGATTTAAAACTTCATTTTTAATTTAAAAGGATCTAGGTGAAGATCCTTTTTGATAATCTCATGACC
AAAATCCCTTAACGTGAGTTTTCGTTCCACTGAGCGTCAGACCCCGTAGAAAAGATCAAAGGATCTTCTT
GAGATCCTTTTTTTCTGCGCGTAATCTGCTGCTTGCAAACAAAAAAACCACCGCTACCAGCGGTGGTTTG
TTTGCCGGATCAAGAGCTACCAACTCTTTTTCCGAAGGTAACTGGCTTCAGCAGAGCGCAGATACCAAAT
ACTGTCCTTCTAGTGTAGCCGTAGTTAGGCCACCACTTCAAGAACTCTGTAGCACCGCCTACATACCTCG
CTCTGCTAATCCTGTTACCAGTGGCTGCTGCCAGTGGCGATAAGTCGTGTCTTACCGGGTTGGACTCAAG
ACGATAGTTACCGGATAAGGCGCAGCGGTCGGGCTGAACGGGGGGTTCGTGCACACAGCCCAGCTTGGAG
CGAACGACCTACACCGAACTGAGATACCTACAGCGTGAGCTATGAGAAAGCGCCACGCTTCCCGAAGGGA
GAAAGGCGGACAGGTATCCGGTAAGCGGCAGGGTCGGAACAGGAGAGCGCACGAGGGAGCTTCCAGGGGG
AAACGCCTGGTATCTTTATAGTCCTGTCGGGTTTCGCCACCTCTGACTTGAGCGTCGATTTTTGTGATGC
TCGTCAGGGGGGCGGAGCCTATGGAAAAACGCCAGCAACGCGGCCTTTTTACGGTTCCTGGCCTTTTGCT
GGCCTTTTGCTCACATGTTCTTTCCTGCGTTATCCCCTGATTCTGTGGATAACCGTATTACCGCCTTTGA
GTGAGCTGATACCGCTCGCCGCAGCCGAACGACCGAGCGCAGCGAGTCAGTGAGCGAGGAAGCGGAAGAG
CGCCTGATGCGGTATTTTCTCCTTACGCATCTGTGCGGTATTTCACACCGCATAAATTCCGACACCATCG
AATGGCGCAAAACCTTTCGCGGTATGGCATGATAGCGCCCGGAAGAGAGTCAATTCAGGGTGGTGAATGT
GAAACCAGTAACGTTATACGATGTCGCAGAGTATGCCGGTGTCTCTTATCAGACCGTTTCCCGCGTGGTG
AACCAGGCCAGCCACGTTTCTGCGAAAACGCGGGAAAAAGTGGAAGCGGCGATGGCGGAGCTGAATTACA
TTCCCAACCGCGTGGCACAACAACTGGCGGGCAAACAGTCGTTGCTGATTGGCGTTGCCACCTCCAGTCT
GGCCCTGCACGCGCCGTCGCAAATTGTCGCGGCGATTAAATCTCGCGCCGATCAACTGGGTGCCAGCGTG
GTGGTGTCGATGGTAGAACGAAGCGGCGTCGAAGCCTGTAAAGCGGCGGTGCACAATCTTCTCGCGCAAC
GCGTCAGTGGGCTGATCATTAACTATCCGCTGGATGACCAGGATGCCATTGCTGTGGAAGCTGCCTGCAC
TAATGTTCCGGCGTTATTTCTTGATGTCTCTGACCAGACACCCATCAACAGTATTATTTTCTCCCATGAA
GACGGTACGCGACTGGGCGTGGAGCATCTGGTCGCATTGGGTCACCAGCAAATCGCGCTGTTAGCGGGCC
CATTAAGTTCTGTCTCGGCGCGTCTGCGTCTGGCTGGCTGGCATAAATATCTCACTCGCAATCAAATTCA
GCCGATAGCGGAACGGGAAGGCGACTGGAGTGCCATGTCCGGTTTTCAACAAACCATGCAAATGCTGAAT
GAGGGCATCGTTCCCACTGCGATGCTGGTTGCCAACGATCAGATGGCGCTGGGCGCAATGCGCGCCATTA
CCGAGTCCGGGCTGCGCGTTGGTGCGGATATCTCGGTAGTGGGATACGACGATACCGAAGACAGCTCATG
TTATATCCCGCCGTTAACCACCATCAAACAGGATTTTCGCCTGCTGGGGCAAACCAGCGTGGACCGCTTG
CTGCAACTCTCTCAGGGCCAGGCGGTGAAGGGCAATCAGCTGTTGCCCGTCTCACTGGTGAAAAGAAAAA
CCACGCTAGCGCCCAATACGCAAACCGCCTCTCCCCGCGCGTTGGCCGATTCATTAATGCAGCTGGCACG
ACAGGTTTCCCGACTGGAAAGCGGGCAGTGAGCGCAACGCAATTAATGTAAGTTAGCTCACTCATTAGGC
ACCCCAGGCTTTACACTTTATGCTTCCGGCTCGTATGTTGTGTGGAATTGTGAGCGGATAACAATTTCAC
ACAGGAAACAGCTATGACCATGATTACGGATTCACTGGCCGTCGTTTTACAACGTCGTGACTGGGAAAAC
CCTGGCGTTACCCAACTTAATCGCCTTGCAGCACATCCCCCTTTCGCCAGCTGGCGTAATAGCGAAGAGG
CCCGCACCGATCGCCCTTCCCAACAGTTGCGCAGCCTGAATGGCGAATGGCGCTTTGCCTGGTTTCCGGC
ACCAGAAGCGGTGCCGGAAAGCTGGCTGGAGTGCGATCTTCCTGAGGCCGATACTGTCGTCGTCCCCTCA
AACTGGCAGATGCACGGTTACGATGCGCCCATCTACACCAACGTGACCTATCCCATTACGGTCAATCCGC
CGTTTGTTCCCACGGAGAATCCGACGGGTTGTTACTCGCTCACATTTAATGTTGATGAAAGCTGGCTACA
GGAAGGCCAGACGCGAATTATTTTTGATGGCGTTGGAATT
